>Addgene plasmid #143233 | TFORF0659 | addgene full sequence | sequence record 396101 | Addgene NGS Result
TTAATGTAGTCTTATGCAATACTCTTGTAGTCTTGCAACATGGTAACGATGAGTTAGCAACATGCCTTAC
AAGGAGAGAAAAAGCACCGTGCATGCCGATTGGTGGAAGTAAGGTGGTACGATCGTGCCTTATTAGGAAG
GCAACAGACGGGTCTGACATGGATTGGACGAACCACTGAATTGCCGCATTGCAGAGATATTGTATTTAAG
TGCCTAGCTCGATACATAAACGGGTCTCTCTGGTTAGACCAGATCTGAGCCTGGGAGCTCTCTGGCTAAC
TAGGGAACCCACTGCTTAAGCCTCAATAAAGCTTGCCTTGAGTGCTTCAAGTAGTGTGTGCCCGTCTGTT
GTGTGACTCTGGTAACTAGAGATCCCTCAGACCCTTTTAGTCAGTGTGGAAAATCTCTAGCAGTGGCGCC
CGAACAGGGACTTGAAAGCGAAAGGGAAACCAGAGGAGCTCTCTCGACGCAGGACTCGGCTTGCTGAAGC
GCGCACGGCAAGAGGCGAGGGGCGGCGACTGGTGAGTACGCCAAAAATTTTGACTAGCGGAGGCTAGAAG
GAGAGAGATGGGTGCGAGAGCGTCAGTATTAAGCGGGGGAGAATTAGATCGCGATGGGAAAAAATTCGGT
TAAGGCCAGGGGGAAAGAAAAAATATAAATTAAAACATATAGTATGGGCAAGCAGGGAGCTAGAACGATT
CGCAGTTAATCCTGGCCTGTTAGAAACATCAGAAGGCTGTAGACAAATACTGGGACAGCTACAACCATCC
CTTCAGACAGGATCAGAAGAACTTAGATCATTATATAATACAGTAGCAACCCTCTATTGTGTGCATCAAA
GGATAGAGATAAAAGACACCAAGGAAGCTTTAGACAAGATAGAGGAAGAGCAAAACAAAAGTAAGACCAC
CGCACAGCAAGCGGCCGCTGATCTTCAGACCTGGAGGAGGAGATATGAGGGACAATTGGAGAAGTGAATT
ATATAAATATAAAGTAGTAAAAATTGAACCATTAGGAGTAGCACCCACCAAGGCAAAGAGAAGAGTGGTG
CAGAGAGAAAAAAGAGCAGTGGGAATAGGAGCTTTGTTCCTTGGGTTCTTGGGAGCAGCAGGAAGCACTA
TGGGCGCAGCGTCAATGACGCTGACGGTACAGGCCAGACAATTATTGTCTGGTATAGTGCAGCAGCAGAA
CAATTTGCTGAGGGCTATTGAGGCGCAACAGCATCTGTTGCAACTCACAGTCTGGGGCATCAAGCAGCTC
CAGGCAAGAATCCTGGCTGTGGAAAGATACCTAAAGGATCAACAGCTCCTGGGGATTTGGGGTTGCTCTG
GAAAACTCATTTGCACCACTGCTGTGCCTTGGAATGCTAGTTGGAGTAATAAATCTCTGGAACAGATTTG
GAATCACACGACCTGGATGGAGTGGGACAGAGAAATTAACAATTACACAAGCTTAATACACTCCTTAATT
GAAGAATCGCAAAACCAGCAAGAAAAGAATGAACAAGAATTATTGGAATTAGATAAATGGGCAAGTTTGT
GGAATTGGTTTAACATAACAAATTGGCTGTGGTATATAAAATTATTCATAATGATAGTAGGAGGCTTGGT
AGGTTTAAGAATAGTTTTTGCTGTACTTTCTATAGTGAATAGAGTTAGGCAGGGATATTCACCATTATCG
TTTCAGACCCACCTCCCAACCCCGAGGGGACCCATGCATTGCATCTCAATTAGTCAGCAACCAGGTGTGG
AAAGTCCCCAGGCTCCCCAGCAGGCAGAAGTATGCAAAGCATGCGTCTCAATTAGTCAGCAACCATAGTC
CCGCCCCTAACTCCGCCCATCCCGCCCCTAACTCCGCCCAGTTCCGCCCATTCTCCGCCCCATGGCTGAC
TAATTTTTTTTATTTATGCAGAGGCCGAGGCCGCCTCGGCCTCTGAGCTATTCCAGAAGTAGTGAGGAGG
CTTTTTTGGAGGCCTAGGCTTTTGCAAAAAGCTTTCTAGAGGTACCACCGGAGCTTACCATGACCGAGTA
CAAGCCCACGGTGCGCCTCGCCACCCGCGACGACGTCCCCAGGGCCGTACGCACCCTCGCCGCCGCGTTC
GCCGACTACCCCGCCACGCGCCACACCGTCGATCCGGACCGCCACATCGAGCGGGTCACCGAGCTGCAAG
AACTCTTCCTCACGCGCGTCGGGCTCGACATCGGCAAGGTGTGGGTCGCGGACGACGGCGCCGCCGTGGC
GGTCTGGACCACGCCGGAGAGCGTCGAAGCGGGGGCGGTGTTCGCCGAGATCGGCCCGCGCATGGCCGAG
TTGAGCGGTTCCCGGCTGGCCGCGCAGCAACAGATGGAAGGCCTCCTGGCGCCGCACCGGCCCAAGGAGC
CCGCGTGGTTCCTGGCCACCGTCGGCGTCTCGCCCGACCACCAGGGCAAGGGTCTGGGCAGCGCCGTCGT
GCTCCCCGGAGTGGAGGCGGCCGAGCGCGCCGGGGTGCCCGCCTTCCTGGAGACCTCCGCGCCCCGCAAC
CTCCCCTTCTACGAGCGGCTCGGCTTCACCGTCACCGCCGACGTCGAGGTGCCCGAAGGACCGCGCACCT
GGTGCATGACCCGCAAGCCCGGTGCCAGTTAACGAATTCTAGATCTTGAGACAAATGGCAGTATTCATCC
ACAATTTTAAAAGAAAAGGGGGGATTGGGGGGTACAGTGCAGGGGAAAGAATAGTAGACATAATAGCAAC
AGACATACAAACTAAAGAATTACAAAAACAAATTACAAAAATTCAAAATTTTCGGGTTTATTACAGGGAC
AGCAGAGATCCACTTTGGCGCCGGCTCGAGGCCTGCAGGTGCAAAGATGGATAAAGTTTTAAACAGAGAG
GAATCTTTGCAGCTAATGGACCTTCTAGGTCTTGAAAGGAGTGGGAATTGGCTCCGGTGCCCGTCAGTGG
GCAGAGCGCACATCGCCCACAGTCCCCGAGAAGTTGGGGGGAGGGGTCGGCAATTGAACCGGTGCCTAGA
GAAGGTGGCGCGGGGTAAACTGGGAAAGTGATGTCGTGTACTGGCTCCGCCTTTTTCCCGAGGGTGGGGG
AGAACCGTATATAAGTGCAGTAGTCGCCGTGAACGTTCTTTTTCGCAACGGGTTTGCCGCCAGAACACAG
GTAAGTGCCGTGTGTGGTTCCCGCGGGCCTGGCCTCTTTACGGGTTATGGCCCTTGCGTGCCTTGAATTA
CTTCCACCTGGCTGCAGTACGTGATTCTTGATCCCGAGCTTCGGGTTGGAAGTGGGTGGGAGAGTTCGAG
GCCTTGCGCTTAAGGAGCCCCTTCGCCTCGTGCTTGAGTTGAGGCCTGGCCTGGGCGCTGGGGCCGCCGC
GTGCGAATCTGGTGGCACCTTCGCGCCTGTCTCGCTGCTTTCGATAAGTCTCTAGCCATTTAAAATTTTT
GATGACCTGCTGCGACGCTTTTTTTCTGGCAAGATAGTCTTGTAAATGCGGGCCAAGATCTGCACACTGG
TATTTCGGTTTTTGGGGCCGCGGGCGGCGACGGGGCCCGTGCGTCCCAGCGCACATGTTCGGCGAGGCGG
GGCCTGCGAGCGCGGCCACCGAGAATCGGACGGGGGTAGTCTCAAGCTGGCCGGCCTGCTCTGGTGCCTG
GCCTCGCGCCGCCGTGTATCGCCCCGCCCTGGGCGGCAAGGCTGGCCCGGTCGGCACCAGTTGCGTGAGC
GGAAAGATGGCCGCTTCCCGGCCCTGCTGCAGGGAGCTCAAAATGGAGGACGCGGCGCTCGGGAGAGCGG
GCGGGTGAGTCACCCACACAAAGGAAAAGGGCCTTTCCGTCCTCAGCCGTCGCTTCATGTGACTCCACGG
AGTACCGGGCGCCGTCCAGGCACCTCGATTAGTTCTCGAGCTTTTGGAGTACGTCGTCTTTAGGTTGGGG
GGAGGGGTTTTATGCGATGGAGTTTCCCCACACTGAGTGGGTGGAGACTGAAGTTAGGCCAGCTTGGCAC
TTGATGTAATTCTCCTTGGAATTTGCCCTTTTTGAGTTTGGATCTTGGTTCATTCTCAAGCCTCAGACAG
TGGTTCAAAGTTTTTTTCTTCCATTTCAGGTGTCGTGAGGCTAGCACCGCCACCATGCGGGGCCCAGTGG
GCACCGAGGAGGAGCTGCCGCGGCTGTTCGCCGAGGAGATGGAGAATGAGGACGAGATGTCAGAAGAAGA
AGATGGTGGTCTTGAAGCCTTCGATGACTTTTTCCCTGTGGAGCCCGTGAGCCTTCCTAAGAAGAAGAAA
CCCAAGAAGCTCAAGGAAAACAAGTGTAAAGGGAAGCGGAAGAAGAAAGAGGGGAGCAATGATGAGCTAT
CAGAGAATGAAGAGGATCTGGAAGAGAAGTCGGAGAGTGAAGGCAGTGACTACTCCCCGAATAAAAAGAA
GAAGAAGAAACTCAAGGACAAGAAGGAGAAAAAAGCCAAGCGAAAAAAGAAGGATGAGGATGAGGATGAT
AATGATGATGGATGCTTAAAGGAGCCCAAGTCCTCGGGGCAGCTCATGGCCGAGTGGGGCCTGGACGACG
TGGACTACCTGTTCTCGGAGGAGGATTACCACACGCTGACCAACTACAAGGCCTTCAGCCAGTTCCTCAG
GCCACTCATTGCCAAGAAGAACCCGAAGATCCCCATGTCCAAAATGATGACCGTCCTGGGTGCCAAGTGG
CGGGAGTTCAGCGCCAACAACCCCTTCAAGGGCAGCTCCGCGGCAGCAGCGGCGGCGGCGGTGGCTGCGG
CTGTAGAGACGGTCACCATCTCCCCTCCGCTAGCCGTCAGCCCCCCGCAGGTGCCCCAGCCTGTGCCTAT
CCGCAAGGCCAAGACCAAGGAGGGCAAAGGGCCTGGAGTGAGGAAGAAGATCAAAGGCTCCAAAGATGGG
AAGAAAAAGGGCAAAGGGAAAAAGACGGCCGGGCTCAAGTTCCGCTTCGGGGGGATCAGCAACAAGAGGA
AGAAAGGCTCCTCGAGTGAAGAAGATGAGAGGGAGGAGTCGGACTTCGACAGCGCCAGCATCCACAGTGC
CTCCGTGCGCTCCGAATGCTCTGCAGCCCTGGGCAAGAAGAGCAAGAGGAGGCGCAAGAAGAAGAGGATT
GATGATGGTGACGGCTATGAGACAGACCACCAGGATTACTGTGAGGTGTGCCAGCAGGGTGGGGAGATCA
TCCTGTGCGACACCTGCCCGAGGGCCTACCATCTCGTATGCCTGGACCCAGAGCTGGAGAAGGCTCCCGA
GGGCAAGTGGAGCTGCCCCCACTGTGAGAAGGAGGGGATCCAGTGGGAGCCGAAGGACGACGACGATGAA
GAGGAGGAGGGCGGCTGCGAGGAGGAGGAGGACGACCACATGGAGTTCTGCCGCGTGTGCAAGGACGGGG
GCGAGCTGCTCTGCTGCGACGCCTGCCCCTCCTCCTACCACCTGCATTGCCTCAACCCGCCGCTGCCCGA
GATCCCAAACGGTGAATGGCTCTGCCCGCGCTGTACTTGCCCCCCACTGAAGGGCAAAGTCCAGCGGATT
CTACACTGGAGGTGGACGGAGCCCCCTGCCCCCTTCATGGTGGGGCTGCCGGGGCCTGACGTGGAGCCCA
GCCTCCCTCCACCTAAGCCCCTGGAGGGCATCCCTGAGAGAGAGTTCTTTGTCAAGTGGGCAGGGCTGTC
CTACTGGCATTGCTCCTGGGTGAAGGAGCTACAGCTGGAGCTGTACCACACGGTGATGTATCGCAACTAC
CAAAGAAAGAACGACATGGATGAGCCGCCCCCCTTTGACTACGGCTCTGGGGATGAAGACGGCAAGAGCG
AGAAGAGGAAGAACAAGGACCCCCTCTATGCCAAGATGGAGGAGCGCTTCTACCGCTATGGCATCAAGCC
AGAGTGGATGATGATTCACCGAATCCTGAACCATAGCTTTGACAAGAAGGGGGATGTGCACTACCTGATC
AAGTGGAAAGACCTGCCCTACGACCAGTGCACCTGGGAGATCGATGACATCGACATCCCCTACTACGACA
ACCTCAAGCAGGCCTACTGGGGCCACAGGGAGCTGATGCTGGGAGAAGACACCAGGCTGCCCAAGAGGCT
GCTCAAGAAGGGCAAGAAGCTGAGGGACGACAAGCAGGAGAAGCCGCCGGACACGCCCATTGTGGACCCC
ACGGTCAAGTTCGACAAGCAGCCATGGTACATCGACTCCACAGGCGGCACACTGCACCCGTACCAGCTGG
AGGGCCTCAACTGGCTGCGCTTCTCTTGGGCCCAGGGCACTGACACCATCCTGGCCGATGAGATGGGTCT
GGGCAAGACGGTGCAGACCATCGTGTTCCTTTACTCCCTCTACAAGGAGGGCCACTCCAAAGGGCCCTAC
CTGGTTAGCGCGCCCCTCTCCACCATCATCAACTGGGAACGCGAGTTTGAGATGTGGGCGCCCGACTTCT
ACGTGGTCACCTACACGGGGGACAAGGAGAGCCGCTCGGTGATTCGGGAGAACGAGTTTTCCTTTGAGGA
CAACGCCATTCGGAGTGGGAAGAAGGTATTCCGTATGAAGAAAGAAGTGCAGATCAAATTCCACGTGCTG
CTCACCTCCTATGAGCTCATCACCATTGACCAGGCCATCCTGGGCTCCATCGAGTGGGCCTGCCTGGTGG
TAGATGAGGCCCACCGCCTCAAGAACAACCAGTCCAAGTTTTTTAGGGTCTTAAACAGCTACAAGATTGA
TTACAAGCTGCTGCTGACAGGGACCCCCCTTCAGAACAACCTGGAGGAGCTGTTCCATCTCCTCAACTTC
CTGACTCCAGAGAGGTTCAACAACCTGGAGGGCTTCCTGGAGGAGTTTGCTGACATCTCCAAGGAAGACC
AGATCAAGAAGCTGCATGACCTGCTGGGGCCGCACATGCTCAGGCGGCTCAAGGCTGACGTGTTCAAGAA
CATGCCGGCCAAGACCGAGCTCATTGTCCGGGTGGAGCTGAGCCAGATGCAGAAGAAGTACTACAAGTTC
ATCCTCACACGGAACTTTGAGGCACTGAACTCCAAGGGGGGCGGGAACCAAGTATCGCTGCTCAACATCA
TGATGGACCTGAAAAAGTGCTGCAACCACCCCTACCTCTTCCCTGTGGCTGCCGTGGAGGCCCCTGTCTT
GCCCAATGGCTCCTACGATGGAAGCTCCCTGGTCAAGTCTTCAGGGAAGCTCATGCTGCTACAGAAGATG
CTGAAGAAACTGCGGGATGAGGGGCACCGTGTGCTCATCTTCTCCCAGATGACCAAGATGCTGGACCTCC
TGGAGGACTTCCTGGAGTACGAAGGCTACAAGTATGAGCGGATTGATGGTGGCATCACCGGGGGCCTCCG
GCAGGAGGCAATCGACAGATTCAATGCCCCCGGGGCCCAGCAGTTCTGCTTCCTCCTCTCAACCCGGGCA
GGTGGTCTGGGCATCAACCTGGCCACGGCGGACACTGTCATCATCTACGACTCGGACTGGAACCCGCACA
ATGACATCCAGGCCTTCAGCCGCGCCCACCGCATCGGCCAGAACAAGAAGGTGATGATCTACCGCTTCGT
GACTCGGGCCTCGGTGGAGGAGCGCATCACGCAGGTGGCCAAGCGCAAGATGATGCTCACCCACCTGGTG
GTGCGGCCCGGCCTCGGCTCCAAGTCGGGGTCCATGACCAAGCAGGAGCTGGACGACATCCTCAAGTTCG
GCACGGAGGAACTCTTCAAGGACGACGTGGAGGGCATGATGTCTCAGGGCCAGAGGCCGGTCACACCCAT
CCCTGATGTCCAGTCCTCCAAAGGGGGGAACTTGGCCGCCAGTGCAAAGAAGAAGCACGGTAGCACCCCG
CCAGGTGACAACAAGGACGTGGAGGACAGCAGTGTGATCCACTATGACGATGCGGCCATCTCCAAGCTGC
TGGACCGGAACCAGGACGCTACAGATGACACGGAGCTACAGAACATGAACGAGTACCTGAGCTCCTTCAA
GGTGGCGCAGTACGTGGTGCGCGAGGAGGACGGCGTGGAGGAGGTGGAGCGGGAAATCATCAAGCAGGAG
GAGAACGTGGACCCCGACTACTGGGAGAAGCTGCTGCGGCACCACTATGAGCAGCAGCAGGAGGACCTGG
CCCGCAACCTGGGCAAGGGCAAGCGCATCCGCAAGCAGGTCAACTACAACGATGCCTCCCAGGAGGACCA
GGAGTGGCAGGATGAGCTCTCTGATAACCAGTCAGAATATTCCATTGGCTCTGAGGATGAGGATGAGGAC
TTTGAAGAGAGGCCGGAAGGGCAGAGTGGACGACGACAATCCCGGAGGCAGCTGAAGAGTGACAGGGACA
AGCCCCTGCCCCCGCTTCTCGCCCGAGTTGGTGGCAACATCGAGGTGCTGGGCTTCAATGCCCGACAGCG
GAAGGCCTTTCTGAACGCCATCATGCGCTGGGGCATGCCCCCGCAGGACGCCTTCAACTCCCACTGGCTG
GTGCGGGACCTTCGAGGGAAGAGCGAGAAGGAGTTTAGAGCCTATGTGTCCCTCTTCATGCGGCACCTGT
GTGAGCCGGGGGCGGATGGTGCAGAGACCTTCGCAGACGGCGTGCCCCGGGAGGGCCTCTCCAGGCAGCA
CGTGCTGACCCGCATCGGGGTCATGTCACTAGTTAGGAAGAAGGTTCAGGAGTTTGAGCATGTCAACGGG
AAGTACAGCACCCCAGACTTGATCCCTGAGGGGCCCGAGGGGAAGAAGTCGGGCGAGGTGATCTCCTCGG
ACCCCAACACACCAGTGCCCGCCAGCCCTGCCCACCTCCTGCCAGCCCCGCTGGGCCTGCCAGACAAAAT
GGAAGCCCAGCTGGGCTACATGGATGAGAAAGACCCCGGGGCACAGAAGCCAAGGCAGCCCCTGGAAGTC
CAGGCCCTTCCAGCCGCCTTGGATAGAGTGGAGAGTGAGGACAAGCACGAGAGCCCAGCCAGCAAGGAGA
GAGCCCGAGAGGAGCGGCCAGAGGAGACGGAGAAGGCCCCGCCCTCCCCGGAGCAGCTGCCGAGAGAGGA
GGTGCTTCCTGAGAAGGAGAAGATCCTGGACAAGCTGGAGCTGAGCTTGATCCACAGCAGAGGGGACAGT
TCCGAACTCAGGCCAGATGACACCAAGGCTGAGGAGAAGGAGCCCATTGAAACACAGCAAAATGGTGACA
AAGAGGAAGATGACGAGGGGAAGAAGGAGGACAAGAAGGGGAAATTCAAGTTCATGTTCAACATCGCGGA
CGGGGGCTTCACGGAGTTGCACACGCTGTGGCAGAACGAGGAGCGGGCTGCTGTATCCTCTGGGAAAATC
TACGACATCTGGCACCGGCGCCATGACTACTGGCTGCTGGCGGGCATCGTGACGCACGGCTACGCCCGCT
GGCAGGACATCCAGAATGACCCACGGTACATGATCCTCAACGAGCCCTTCAAGTCTGAGGTCCACAAGGG
CAACTACCTGGAGATGAAGAACAAGTTCCTGGCCCGCAGGTTTAAGCTGCTGGAGCAGGCGTTGGTCATT
GAGGAGCAGCTCCGGAGGGCCGCGTACCTGAACATGACGCAGGACCCCAACCACCCCGCCATGGCCCTCA
ACGCCCGCCTGGCTGAAGTGGAGTGCCTCGCCGAGAGCCACCAGCACCTGTCCAAGGAGTCCCTTGCTGG
GAACAAGCCTGCCAATGCCGTCCTGCACAAGGTCCTGAACCAGCTGGAGGAGCTGCTGAGCGACATGAAG
GCCGACGTGACCCGGCTGCCATCCATGCTGTCCCGCATCCCCCCGGTGGCCGCCCGGCTGCAGATGTCGG
AGCGCAGCATCCTGAGCCGCCTGACCAACCGCGCCGGGGACCCCACCATCCAGCAGGGCGCTTTCGGCTC
CTCCCAGATGTACAGCAACAACTTTGGGCCCAACTTCCGGGGCCCTGGACCGGGAGGGATTGTCAACTAC
AACCAGATGCCCCTGGGGCCCTATGTGACCGATATCTAGTAATGAACTAGTCCGTAACTTGAAAGTATTT
CGATTTCTTGGCTTTATATATCTTGTGGAAAGGACGAGGTATTAATTTGGTTGCACATCAAACGCGTTAA
GTCGACAATCAACCTCTGGATTACAAAATTTGTGAAAGATTGACTGGTATTCTTAACTATGTTGCTCCTT
TTACGCTATGTGGATACGCTGCTTTAATGCCTTTGTATCATGCTATTGCTTCCCGTATGGCTTTCATTTT
CTCCTCCTTGTATAAATCCTGGTTGCTGTCTCTTTATGAGGAGTTGTGGCCCGTTGTCAGGCAACGTGGC
GTGGTGTGCACTGTGTTTGCTGACGCAACCCCCACTGGTTGGGGCATTGCCACCACCTGTCAGCTCCTTT
CCGGGACTTTCGCTTTCCCCCTCCCTATTGCCACGGCGGAACTCATCGCCGCCTGCCTTGCCCGCTGCTG
GACAGGGGCTCGGCTGTTGGGCACTGACAATTCCGTGGTGTTGTCGGGGAAATCATCGTCCTTTCCTTGG
CTGCTCGCCTGTGTTGCCACCTGGATTCTGCGCGGGACGTCCTTCTGCTACGTCCCTTCGGCCCTCAATC
CAGCGGACCTTCCTTCCCGCGGCCTGCTGCCGGCTCTGCGGCCTCTTCCGCGTCTTCGCCTTCGCCCTCA
GACGAGTCGGATCTCCCTTTGGGCCGCCTCCCCGCGTCGACTTTAAGACCAATGACTTACAAGGCAGCTG
TAGATCTTAGCCACTTTTTAAAAGAAAAGGGGGGACTGGAAGGGCTAATTCACTCCCAACGAAGACAAGA
TCTGCTTTTTGCTTGTACTGGGTCTCTCTGGTTAGACCAGATCTGAGCCTGGGAGCTCTCTGGCTAACTA
GGGAACCCACTGCTTAAGCCTCAATAAAGCTTGCCTTGAGTGCTTCAAGTAGTGTGTGCCCGTCTGTTGT
GTGACTCTGGTAACTAGAGATCCCTCAGACCCTTTTAGTCAGTGTGGAAAATCTCTAGCAGTACGTATAG
TAGTTCATGTCATCTTATTATTCAGTATTTATAACTTGCAAAGAAATGAATATCAGAGAGTGAGAGGAAC
TTGTTTATTGCAGCTTATAATGGTTACAAATAAAGCAATAGCATCACAAATTTCACAAATAAAGCATTTT
TTTCACTGCATTCTAGTTGTGGTTTGTCCAAACTCATCAATGTATCTTATCATGTCTGGCTCTAGCTATC
CCGCCCCTAACTCCGCCCATCCCGCCCCTAACTCCGCCCAGTTCCGCCCATTCTCCGCCCCATGGCTGAC
TAATTTTTTTTATTTATGCAGAGGCCGAGGCCGCCTCGGCCTCTGAGCTATTCCAGAAGTAGTGAGGAGG
CTTTTTTGGAGGCCTAGGGACGTACCCAATTCGCCCTATAGTGAGTCGTATTACGCGCGCTCACTGGCCG
TCGTTTTACAACGTCGTGACTGGGAAAACCCTGGCGTTACCCAACTTAATCGCCTTGCAGCACATCCCCC
TTTCGCCAGCTGGCGTAATAGCGAAGAGGCCCGCACCGATCGCCCTTCCCAACAGTTGCGCAGCCTGAAT
GGCGAATGGG
[124 nt withheld, positions 11561-11684]
C
[91 nt withheld, positions 11686-11776]
A
[49 nt withheld, positions 11778-11826]
CCTTTGACGTTGGAGTCCACGTTCTTT
[37 nt withheld, positions 11854-11890]
ACCCTATCTCGGTCTATTCTTTTGATTTATAAGGGATTTTGCCGATTTCGGCCTATTGGTTAAAAAATGA
GCTGATTTAACAAAAATTTAACGCGAATTTTAACAAAATATTAACGCTTACAATTTAGGTGGCACTTTTC
GGGGAAATGTGCGCGGAACCCCTATTTGTTTATTTTTCTAAATACATTCAAATATGTATCCGCTCATGAG
ACAATAACCCTGATAAATGCTTCAATAATATTGAAAAAGGAAGAGTATGAGTATTCAACATTTCCGTGTC
GCCCTTATTCCCTTTTTTGCGGCATTTTGCCTTCCTGTTTTTGCTCACCCAGAAACGCTGGTGAAAGTAA
AAGATGCTGAAGATCAGTTGGGTGCACGAGTGGGTTACATCGAACTGGATCTCAACAGCGGTAAGATCCT
TGAGAGTTTTCGCCCCGAAGAACGTTTTCCAATGATGAGCACTTTTAAAGTTCTGCTATGTGGCGCGGTA
TTATCCCGTATTGACGCCGGGCAAGAGCAACTCGGTCGCCGCATACACTATTCTCAGAATGACTTGGTTG
AGTACTCACCAGTCACAGAAAAGCATCTTACGGATGGCATGACAGTAAGAGAATTATGCAGTGCTGCCAT
AACCATGAGTGATAACACTGCGGCCAACTTACTTCTGACAACGATCGGAGGACCGAAGGAGCTAACCGCT
TTTTTGCACAACATGGGGGATCATGTAACTCGCCTTGATCGTTGGGAACCGGAGCTGAATGAAGCCATAC
CAAACGACGAGCGTGACACCACGATGCCTGTAGCAATGGCAACAACGTTGCGCAAACTATTAACTGGCGA
ACTACTTACTCTAGCTTCCCGGCAACAATTAATAGACTGGATGGAGGCGGATAAAGTTGCAGGACCACTT
CTGCGCTCGGCCCTTCCGGCTGGCTGGTTTATTGCTGATAAATCTGGAGCCGGTGAGCGTGGGTCTCGCG
GTATCATTGCAGCACTGGGGCCAGATGGTAAGCCCTCCCGTATCGTAGTTATCTACACGACGGGGAGTCA
GGCAACTATGGATGAACGAAATAGACAGATCGCTGAGATAGGTGCCTCACTGATTAAGCATTGGTAACTG
TCAGACCAAGTTTACTCATATATACTTTAGATTGATTTAAAACTTCATTTTTAATTTAAAAGGATCTAGG
TGAAGATCCTTTTTGATAATCTCATGACCAAAATCCCTTAACGTGAGTTTTCGTTCCACTGAGCGTCAGA
CCCCGTAGAAAAGATCAAAGGATCTTCTTGAGATCCTTTTTTTCTGCGCGTAATCTGCTGCTTGCAAACA
AAAAAACCACCGCTACCAGCGGTGGTTTGTTTGCCGGATCAAGAGCTACCAACTCTTTTTCCGAAGGTAA
CTGGCTTCAGCAGAGCGCAGATACCAAATACTGTTCTTCTAGTGTAGCCGTAGTTAGGCCACCACTTCAA
GAACTCTGTAGCACCGCCTACATACCTCGCTCTGCTAATCCTGTTACCAGTGGCTGCTGCCAGTGGCGAT
AAGTCGTGTCTTACCGGGTTGGACTCAAGACGATAGTTACCGGATAAGGCGCAGCGGTCGGGCTGAACGG
GGGGTTCGTGCACACAGCCCAGCTTGGAGCGAACGACCTACACCGAACTGAGATACCTACAGCGTGAGCT
ATGAGAAAGCGCCACGCTTCCCGAAGGGAGAAAGGCGGACAGGTATCCGGTAAGCGGCAGGGTCGGAACA
GGAGAGCGCACGAGGGAGCTTCCAGGGGGAAACGCCTGGTATCTTTATAGTCCTGTCGGGTTTCGCCACC
TCTGACTTGAGCGTCGATTTTTGTGATGCTCGTCAGGGGGGCGGAGCCTATGGAAAAACGCCAGCAACGC
GGCCTTTTTACGGTTCCTGGCCTTTTGCTGGCCTTTTGCTCACATGTTCTTTCCTGCGTTATCCCCTGAT
TCTGTGGATAACCGTATTACCGCCTTTGAGTGAGCTGATACCGCTCGCCGCAGCCGAACGACCGAGCGCA
GCGAGTCAGTGAGCGAGGAAGCGGAAGAGCGCCCAATACGCAAACCGCCTCTCCCCGCGCGTTGGCCGAT
TCATTAATGCAGCTGGCACGACAGGTTTCCCGACTGGAAAGCGGGCAGTGAGCGCAACGCAATTAATGTG
AGTTAGCTCACTCATTAGGCACCCCAGGCTTTACACTTTATGCTTCCGGCTCGTATGTTGTGTGGAATTG
TGAGCGGATAACAATTTCACACAGGAAACAGCTATGACCATGATTACGCCAAGCGCGCAATTAACCCTCA
CTAAAGGGAACAAAAGCTGGAGCTGCAAGC
Features (pLannotate 1.2.2; 31 found; start..end, strand, type, name):
      5..231     +  promoter       RSV promoter: Rous sarcoma virus enhancer/promoter
    232..412     +  LTR            5' LTR (truncated): truncated 5' long terminal repeat (LTR) from HIV-1
    459..584     +  misc_feature   HIV-1 Ψ: packaging signal of human immunodeficiency virus type 1
    568..931     +  CDS            HIV-1 gag (fragment): gag protein from human immunodeficiency virus 1; gag
   1077..1310    +  misc_feature   RRE: The Rev response element (RRE) of HIV-1 allows for Rev-dependent mRNA export from the nucleus to the cytoplasm.
   1687..1713    +  CDS            Rev (fragment): human immunodeficiency virus 1 (HIV-1) Rev protein; rev; enhances nuclear export of unspliced and incompletely spliced viral mRNAs
   1720..1743    +  promoter       SV40 promoter (fragment): SV40 early promoter
   1744..1815    +  promoter       SV40 promoter (fragment): SV40 enhancer and early promoter
   1839..1974    +  rep_origin     SV40 ori: SV40 origin of replication
   2020..2616    +  CDS            PuroR (fragment): puromycin N-acetyltransferase; pac from Streptomyces; confers resistance to puromycin
   2665..2782    +  misc_feature   cPPT/CTS: central polypurine tract and central termination sequence of HIV-1
   2847..2913    +  CDS            small t antigen (fragment): SV40 (simian virus 40) small t antigen
   2920..4098    +  promoter       EF-1α promoter: strong constitutive promoter for human elongation factor EF-1α
   4115..9976    +  CDS            CHD5: CHD5_HUMAN - Also known as KIAA0444. Experimental evidence at protein level: Swiss-Prot protein existence level 1. Chromatin-remodeling protein that binds DNA through histones and regulates gene transcription. May specifically recognize and bind trimethylated 'Lys-27' (H3K27me3) and non-methylated 'Lys-4' of histone H3. Plays a role in the development of the nervous system by activating the expression of genes promoting neuron terminal differentiation. In parallel, it may also positively regulate the trimethylation of histone H3 at 'Lys-27' thereby specifically repressing genes that promote th
   9992..10045   +  promoter       U6 promoter (fragment): RNA polymerase III promoter for human U6 snRNA
  10087..10675   +  misc_feature   WPRE: woodchuck hepatitis virus posttranscriptional regulatory element
  10726..10745   +  misc_feature   cPPT/CTS (fragment): central polypurine tract and central termination sequence of HIV-1
  10747..10980   +  LTR            3' LTR (ΔU3): self-inactivating 3' long terminal repeat (LTR) from HIV-1
  11058..11179   +  polyA_signal   SV40 poly(A) signal: SV40 polyadenylation signal
  11219..11354   +  rep_origin     SV40 ori: SV40 origin of replication
  11375..11393   -  promoter       T7 promoter: promoter for bacteriophage T7 RNA polymerase
  11401..11556   +  CDS            lacZα (fragment): LacZα fragment of β-galactosidase; lacZ fragment
  11561..11989   +  rep_origin     f1 ori (sequence partly withheld): f1 bacteriophage origin of replication; arrow indicates direction of (+) strand synthesis
  12042..12146   +  promoter       AmpR promoter: bla
  12147..13007   +  CDS            AmpR: β-lactamase; bla; confers resistance to ampicillin, carbenicillin, and related antibiotics
  13178..13766   +  rep_origin     ori: high-copy-number ColE1/pMB1/pBR322/pUC origin of replication
  13949..14041   +  CDS            lacI (fragment): lac repressor; lacI; The lac repressor binds to the lac operator to inhibit transcription in E. coli. This inhibition can be relieved by adding lactose or isopropyl-β-D-thiogalactopyranoside (IPTG).
  14054..14075   +  protein_bind   CAP binding site: CAP binding activates transcription in the presence of cAMP. E. coli catabolite activator protein
  14090..14120   +  promoter       lac promoter: promoter for the E. coli lac operon
  14124..14146   +  protein_bind   lac operator (fragment): The lac repressor binds to the lac operator to inhibit transcription in E. coli. This inhibition can be relieved by adding lactose or isopropyl-β-D-thiogalactopyranoside (IPTG). lac repressor encoded by lacI
  14189..14207   +  promoter       T3 promoter: promoter for bacteriophage T3 RNA polymerase
