[The description below was written by a language model from this plasmid's Addgene catalogue record and pLannotate feature annotations shown in this document.]
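Description:
TFORF0659 is a third-generation-style, self-inactivating lentiviral expression plasmid built on the pLX_TRC317 backbone and carrying the human CHD5 open reading frame, one member of a barcoded transcription factor ORF collection. It is propagated in E. coli through a high-copy ColE1/pUC-type origin with ampicillin resistance (AmpR), and the backbone also retains an f1 origin and remnants of a lac/lacZα cloning region flanked by T7 and T3 promoters. The depositor notes that the plasmid can recombine in bacteria, which is common for LTR-containing vectors with large inserts. The sequenced record is about 14.2 kb, consistent with the stated backbone and insert sizes.

The viral genome is transcribed from an RSV promoter fused to a truncated HIV-1 5' LTR and includes the Ψ packaging signal with a gag fragment, the Rev response element for nuclear export of the unspliced RNA, a cPPT/CTS element, WPRE to enhance transcript expression, and a ΔU3 3' LTR that inactivates LTR promoter activity after integration. An SV40 poly(A) signal lies downstream of the 3' LTR. Within the provirus, an SV40 early promoter drives a puromycin N-acetyltransferase gene for selecting transduced mammalian cells, and a strong constitutive EF-1α promoter drives CHD5, a chromatin-remodelling protein implicated in neuronal differentiation.

According to the catalogue entry, each construct in the collection carries a unique 24-bp barcode. It is not annotated as a feature in the table, so its position is not given. The barcode allows the ORF to be identified in pooled overexpression screens, such as those used to test transcription factors for directing cell differentiation.
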