Addgene plasmid #143233: TFORF0659
Purpose: Lentiviral vector for overexpressing transcription factor ORFs with unique 24-bp barcodes. Barcodes facilitate identification of transcription factors in pooled screens.
Depositing lab: Feng Zhang. Depositing organization: Broad Institute. Publication: A transcription factor atlas of directed differentiation. Joung J, Ma S, Tay T, Geiger-Schuller KR, Kirchgatterer PC, Verdine VK, Guo B, Arias-Garcia MA, Allen WE, Singh A, Kuksenko O, Abudayyeh OO, Gootenberg JS, Fu Z, Macrae RK, Buenrostro JD, Regev A, Zhang F. Cell. 2023 Jan 5;186(1):209-229.e26. doi: 10.1016/j.cell.2022.11.026. PubMed 36608654.
Backbone
  Vector backbone: pLX_TRC317
  Backbone manufacturer: Broad Institute Genetic Perturbation Platform
  Backbone size w/o insert (bp): 8264
  Vector type: Mammalian Expression, Lentiviral
  Selectable markers: Puromycin
Growth in bacteria
  Bacterial resistance: Ampicillin, 100 μg/mL
  Growth temperature: 37°C
  Growth strain: NEB Stable
  Copy number: High Copy
Gene/Insert
  Gene/Insert name: CHD5
  Species: H. sapiens (human)
  Insert size (bp): 5966
  Entrez Gene: CHD5 (a.k.a. CHD-5)
  Promoter: EF1a
  Cloning method: Unknown
  Sequencing primers: 5′ GGGTGGAGACTGAAGTTAGGCCAG; 3′ CACATAGCGTAAAAGGAGCAACATAG
Terms and licenses: Academic/Nonprofit Terms; Industry Terms: Not Available to Industry
Depositor comments: NM_015557,ENST00000262450 . The transcription factor ORF portion of this plasmid was synthesized by Genewiz. Please test multiple small colonies in case of plasmid recombination. To make this collection available in a timely manner, a portion of this collection was not fully sequenced by Addgene. If an Addgene verified full plasmid sequence is not available, please contact us prior to placing an order to request the full sequence.
How to cite: TFORF0659 was a gift from Feng Zhang (Addgene plasmid # 143233 ; http://n2t.net/addgene:143233 ; RRID:Addgene_143233)
