>Addgene plasmid #143233 | TFORF0659 | depositor partial sequence | sequence record 281837 | Insert
ACCGCCACCATGCGGGGCCCAGTGGGCACCGAGGAGGAGCTGCCGCGGCTGTTCGCCGAGGAGATGGAGA
ATGAGGACGAGATGTCAGAAGAAGAAGATGGTGGTCTTGAAGCCTTCGATGACTTTTTCCCTGTGGAGCC
CGTGAGCCTTCCTAAGAAGAAGAAACCCAAGAAGCTCAAGGAAAACAAGTGTAAAGGGAAGCGGAAGAAG
AAAGAGGGGAGCAATGATGAGCTATCAGAGAATGAAGAGGATCTGGAAGAGAAGTCGGAGAGTGAAGGCA
GTGACTACTCCCCGAATAAAAAGAAGAAGAAGAAACTCAAGGACAAGAAGGAGAAAAAAGCCAAGCGAAA
AAAGAAGGATGAGGATGAGGATGATAATGATGATGGATGCTTAAAGGAGCCCAAGTCCTCGGGGCAGCTC
ATGGCCGAGTGGGGCCTGGACGACGTGGACTACCTGTTCTCGGAGGAGGATTACCACACGCTGACCAACT
ACAAGGCCTTCAGCCAGTTCCTCAGGCCACTCATTGCCAAGAAGAACCCGAAGATCCCCATGTCCAAAAT
GATGACCGTCCTGGGTGCCAAGTGGCGGGAGTTCAGCGCCAACAACCCCTTCAAGGGCAGCTCCGCGGCA
GCAGCGGCGGCGGCGGTGGCTGCGGCTGTAGAGACGGTCACCATCTCCCCTCCGCTAGCCGTCAGCCCCC
CGCAGGTGCCCCAGCCTGTGCCTATCCGCAAGGCCAAGACCAAGGAGGGCAAAGGGCCTGGAGTGAGGAA
GAAGATCAAAGGCTCCAAAGATGGGAAGAAAAAGGGCAAAGGGAAAAAGACGGCCGGGCTCAAGTTCCGC
TTCGGGGGGATCAGCAACAAGAGGAAGAAAGGCTCCTCGAGTGAAGAAGATGAGAGGGAGGAGTCGGACT
TCGACAGCGCCAGCATCCACAGTGCCTCCGTGCGCTCCGAATGCTCTGCAGCCCTGGGCAAGAAGAGCAA
GAGGAGGCGCAAGAAGAAGAGGATTGATGATGGTGACGGCTATGAGACAGACCACCAGGATTACTGTGAG
GTGTGCCAGCAGGGTGGGGAGATCATCCTGTGCGACACCTGCCCGAGGGCCTACCATCTCGTATGCCTGG
ACCCAGAGCTGGAGAAGGCTCCCGAGGGCAAGTGGAGCTGCCCCCACTGTGAGAAGGAGGGGATCCAGTG
GGAGCCGAAGGACGACGACGATGAAGAGGAGGAGGGCGGCTGCGAGGAGGAGGAGGACGACCACATGGAG
TTCTGCCGCGTGTGCAAGGACGGGGGCGAGCTGCTCTGCTGCGACGCCTGCCCCTCCTCCTACCACCTGC
ATTGCCTCAACCCGCCGCTGCCCGAGATCCCAAACGGTGAATGGCTCTGCCCGCGCTGTACTTGCCCCCC
ACTGAAGGGCAAAGTCCAGCGGATTCTACACTGGAGGTGGACGGAGCCCCCTGCCCCCTTCATGGTGGGG
CTGCCGGGGCCTGACGTGGAGCCCAGCCTCCCTCCACCTAAGCCCCTGGAGGGCATCCCTGAGAGAGAGT
TCTTTGTCAAGTGGGCAGGGCTGTCCTACTGGCATTGCTCCTGGGTGAAGGAGCTACAGCTGGAGCTGTA
CCACACGGTGATGTATCGCAACTACCAAAGAAAGAACGACATGGATGAGCCGCCCCCCTTTGACTACGGC
TCTGGGGATGAAGACGGCAAGAGCGAGAAGAGGAAGAACAAGGACCCCCTCTATGCCAAGATGGAGGAGC
GCTTCTACCGCTATGGCATCAAGCCAGAGTGGATGATGATTCACCGAATCCTGAACCATAGCTTTGACAA
GAAGGGGGATGTGCACTACCTGATCAAGTGGAAAGACCTGCCCTACGACCAGTGCACCTGGGAGATCGAT
GACATCGACATCCCCTACTACGACAACCTCAAGCAGGCCTACTGGGGCCACAGGGAGCTGATGCTGGGAG
AAGACACCAGGCTGCCCAAGAGGCTGCTCAAGAAGGGCAAGAAGCTGAGGGACGACAAGCAGGAGAAGCC
GCCGGACACGCCCATTGTGGACCCCACGGTCAAGTTCGACAAGCAGCCATGGTACATCGACTCCACAGGC
GGCACACTGCACCCGTACCAGCTGGAGGGCCTCAACTGGCTGCGCTTCTCTTGGGCCCAGGGCACTGACA
CCATCCTGGCCGATGAGATGGGTCTGGGCAAGACGGTGCAGACCATCGTGTTCCTTTACTCCCTCTACAA
GGAGGGCCACTCCAAAGGGCCCTACCTGGTTAGCGCGCCCCTCTCCACCATCATCAACTGGGAACGCGAG
TTTGAGATGTGGGCGCCCGACTTCTACGTGGTCACCTACACGGGGGACAAGGAGAGCCGCTCGGTGATTC
GGGAGAACGAGTTTTCCTTTGAGGACAACGCCATTCGGAGTGGGAAGAAGGTATTCCGTATGAAGAAAGA
AGTGCAGATCAAATTCCACGTGCTGCTCACCTCCTATGAGCTCATCACCATTGACCAGGCCATCCTGGGC
TCCATCGAGTGGGCCTGCCTGGTGGTAGATGAGGCCCACCGCCTCAAGAACAACCAGTCCAAGTTTTTTA
GGGTCTTAAACAGCTACAAGATTGATTACAAGCTGCTGCTGACAGGGACCCCCCTTCAGAACAACCTGGA
GGAGCTGTTCCATCTCCTCAACTTCCTGACTCCAGAGAGGTTCAACAACCTGGAGGGCTTCCTGGAGGAG
TTTGCTGACATCTCCAAGGAAGACCAGATCAAGAAGCTGCATGACCTGCTGGGGCCGCACATGCTCAGGC
GGCTCAAGGCTGACGTGTTCAAGAACATGCCGGCCAAGACCGAGCTCATTGTCCGGGTGGAGCTGAGCCA
GATGCAGAAGAAGTACTACAAGTTCATCCTCACACGGAACTTTGAGGCACTGAACTCCAAGGGGGGCGGG
AACCAAGTATCGCTGCTCAACATCATGATGGACCTGAAAAAGTGCTGCAACCACCCCTACCTCTTCCCTG
TGGCTGCCGTGGAGGCCCCTGTCTTGCCCAATGGCTCCTACGATGGAAGCTCCCTGGTCAAGTCTTCAGG
GAAGCTCATGCTGCTACAGAAGATGCTGAAGAAACTGCGGGATGAGGGGCACCGTGTGCTCATCTTCTCC
CAGATGACCAAGATGCTGGACCTCCTGGAGGACTTCCTGGAGTACGAAGGCTACAAGTATGAGCGGATTG
ATGGTGGCATCACCGGGGGCCTCCGGCAGGAGGCAATCGACAGATTCAATGCCCCCGGGGCCCAGCAGTT
CTGCTTCCTCCTCTCAACCCGGGCAGGTGGTCTGGGCATCAACCTGGCCACGGCGGACACTGTCATCATC
TACGACTCGGACTGGAACCCGCACAATGACATCCAGGCCTTCAGCCGCGCCCACCGCATCGGCCAGAACA
AGAAGGTGATGATCTACCGCTTCGTGACTCGGGCCTCGGTGGAGGAGCGCATCACGCAGGTGGCCAAGCG
CAAGATGATGCTCACCCACCTGGTGGTGCGGCCCGGCCTCGGCTCCAAGTCGGGGTCCATGACCAAGCAG
GAGCTGGACGACATCCTCAAGTTCGGCACGGAGGAACTCTTCAAGGACGACGTGGAGGGCATGATGTCTC
AGGGCCAGAGGCCGGTCACACCCATCCCTGATGTCCAGTCCTCCAAAGGGGGGAACTTGGCCGCCAGTGC
AAAGAAGAAGCACGGTAGCACCCCGCCAGGTGACAACAAGGACGTGGAGGACAGCAGTGTGATCCACTAT
GACGATGCGGCCATCTCCAAGCTGCTGGACCGGAACCAGGACGCTACAGATGACACGGAGCTACAGAACA
TGAACGAGTACCTGAGCTCCTTCAAGGTGGCGCAGTACGTGGTGCGCGAGGAGGACGGCGTGGAGGAGGT
GGAGCGGGAAATCATCAAGCAGGAGGAGAACGTGGACCCCGACTACTGGGAGAAGCTGCTGCGGCACCAC
TATGAGCAGCAGCAGGAGGACCTGGCCCGCAACCTGGGCAAGGGCAAGCGCATCCGCAAGCAGGTCAACT
ACAACGATGCCTCCCAGGAGGACCAGGAGTGGCAGGATGAGCTCTCTGATAACCAGTCAGAATATTCCAT
TGGCTCTGAGGATGAGGATGAGGACTTTGAAGAGAGGCCGGAAGGGCAGAGTGGACGACGACAATCCCGG
AGGCAGCTGAAGAGTGACAGGGACAAGCCCCTGCCCCCGCTTCTCGCCCGAGTTGGTGGCAACATCGAGG
TGCTGGGCTTCAATGCCCGACAGCGGAAGGCCTTTCTGAACGCCATCATGCGCTGGGGCATGCCCCCGCA
GGACGCCTTCAACTCCCACTGGCTGGTGCGGGACCTTCGAGGGAAGAGCGAGAAGGAGTTTAGAGCCTAT
GTGTCCCTCTTCATGCGGCACCTGTGTGAGCCGGGGGCGGATGGTGCAGAGACCTTCGCAGACGGCGTGC
CCCGGGAGGGCCTCTCCAGGCAGCACGTGCTGACCCGCATCGGGGTCATGTCACTAGTTAGGAAGAAGGT
TCAGGAGTTTGAGCATGTCAACGGGAAGTACAGCACCCCAGACTTGATCCCTGAGGGGCCCGAGGGGAAG
AAGTCGGGCGAGGTGATCTCCTCGGACCCCAACACACCAGTGCCCGCCAGCCCTGCCCACCTCCTGCCAG
CCCCGCTGGGCCTGCCAGACAAAATGGAAGCCCAGCTGGGCTACATGGATGAGAAAGACCCCGGGGCACA
GAAGCCAAGGCAGCCCCTGGAAGTCCAGGCCCTTCCAGCCGCCTTGGATAGAGTGGAGAGTGAGGACAAG
CACGAGAGCCCAGCCAGCAAGGAGAGAGCCCGAGAGGAGCGGCCAGAGGAGACGGAGAAGGCCCCGCCCT
CCCCGGAGCAGCTGCCGAGAGAGGAGGTGCTTCCTGAGAAGGAGAAGATCCTGGACAAGCTGGAGCTGAG
CTTGATCCACAGCAGAGGGGACAGTTCCGAACTCAGGCCAGATGACACCAAGGCTGAGGAGAAGGAGCCC
ATTGAAACACAGCAAAATGGTGACAAAGAGGAAGATGACGAGGGGAAGAAGGAGGACAAGAAGGGGAAAT
TCAAGTTCATGTTCAACATCGCGGACGGGGGCTTCACGGAGTTGCACACGCTGTGGCAGAACGAGGAGCG
GGCTGCTGTATCCTCTGGGAAAATCTACGACATCTGGCACCGGCGCCATGACTACTGGCTGCTGGCGGGC
ATCGTGACGCACGGCTACGCCCGCTGGCAGGACATCCAGAATGACCCACGGTACATGATCCTCAACGAGC
CCTTCAAGTCTGAGGTCCACAAGGGCAACTACCTGGAGATGAAGAACAAGTTCCTGGCCCGCAGGTTTAA
GCTGCTGGAGCAGGCGTTGGTCATTGAGGAGCAGCTCCGGAGGGCCGCGTACCTGAACATGACGCAGGAC
CCCAACCACCCCGCCATGGCCCTCAACGCCCGCCTGGCTGAAGTGGAGTGCCTCGCCGAGAGCCACCAGC
ACCTGTCCAAGGAGTCCCTTGCTGGGAACAAGCCTGCCAATGCCGTCCTGCACAAGGTCCTGAACCAGCT
GGAGGAGCTGCTGAGCGACATGAAGGCCGACGTGACCCGGCTGCCATCCATGCTGTCCCGCATCCCCCCG
GTGGCCGCCCGGCTGCAGATGTCGGAGCGCAGCATCCTGAGCCGCCTGACCAACCGCGCCGGGGACCCCA
CCATCCAGCAGGGCGCTTTCGGCTCCTCCCAGATGTACAGCAACAACTTTGGGCCCAACTTCCGGGGCCC
TGGACCGGGAGGGATTGTCAACTACAACCAGATGCCCCTGGGGCCCTATGTGACCGATATCTAGTAATGA
ACTAGTCCGTAACTTGAAAGTATTTCGATTTCTTGGCTTTATATATCTTGTGGAAAGGACGAGGTATTAA
TTTGGTTGCACATCAA
