>Addgene plasmid #143233 | TFORF0659 | depositor partial sequence | sequence record 281838 | Barcode
GGTATTAATTTGGTTGCACATCAA
